>Addgene plasmid #46789 | pFA1 | addgene partial sequence | sequence record 68276 | GAL1 5'-AATATACCTCTATACTTTAACGTC-3'
CCGGATCGGACTACTAGCAGCTGTAATACGACTCACTATAGGGAATATTAAGCTCGCCCTTGTCGACGAA
AACATGAGTGGTTCGCATTCAAATGATGAGGATGACGTAGTGCAAGTGCCCGAGACGTCCTCTCCCACCA
AGGTAGCATCGTCGTCTCCCTTAAAGCCTACTTCGCCAACAGTTCCGGATGCAAGTGTGGCGTCTTTGAG
AAGCAGGTTTACTTTCAAGCCTTCAGATCCCAGCGAAGGAGCTCATACTTCGAAGCCGCTCCCATCTGGG
AGTCCTGAGGTAGCACTGGTTAACCTTGCGAGAGAGTTCCCCGATTTCTCTCAAACTCTGGTGCAGGCTG
TTTTCAAATCTAACTCTTTTAACTTACAGTCTGCCAGGGAACGTCTTACAAGATTGAGGCAGCAAAGACA
AAATTGGACATGGAACAAGAACGCATCTCCCAAGAAGTCAGAAACCCCGCCACCTGTCAAGAAGTCATTA
CCACTGGCAAACACAGGCCGTTTATCATCTATCCATGGCAATATCAACAACAAATCCTCCAAGATTACCG
TGGCCAAACAGAAAACGTCCATTTTTGACCGTTACTCAAACGTCATCAACCAGAAACAATACACTTTTGA
GCTGCCAACTAACTTGAATATAGACTCGGAGGCACTGAGCAAGTTGCCCGTGAACTACAACAAAAAGAGA
AGGCTGGTAAGGGCAGATCAGCATCCAATTGGCAAGTCTTATGAGTCATCCGCTACACAATTAGGTTCTG
CAAGAGAGAAACTACTGGCGAACCGCAAATACGGTCGTCATGCAAACGACAACGATGAAGAGGAGGAAGA
GAGTATGATGACGGACGATGACGATGCAAGTGGCGACGACTACACAGAATCCACGCCGCAGATAAATCTG
GATGAACAAGTTTTACAGTTTATTAATGACTCTGA
