>Addgene plasmid #46789 | pFA1 | addgene partial sequence | sequence record 68278 | CYC1 5'-GCGTGAATGTAAGCGTGAC-3'
CCTCTAGAAACTCAATGGTGATGGTGATGATGACCGGTACGCGTAGAATCGAGACCGAGGAGAGGGTTAG
GGATAGGCTTACCTTCGAATGGGTGACCTCGAAGCTCGCCCTTCTCGAGTTCTTTGGTTCCCTTCGGTTT
CGAGTTTTCATCATAAATTATATCCTCCAACATATCACTAACTTTACTTTCCAACACATCTTGAGATTTT
TTATCTTCACTGATATACGAATCTAAAGCTAGTTTATTTTTGGCCAGTTGATGAATCTTTTCCTCTATGG
AATCCTTAGTAATTAAAGTGGTTATATTAACTTCCTTTGTTTGTCCCACACGATGTGCCCTATCAGCAGC
TTGTCTGTCATCATGTGGGTTAAAACTTTGATCGAATATAATAACATTATTTGCGCACACCAAATTAATA
CCGAATCCACCTGCCTTTGTTGATAAGATGAAAATGGGAATATCCTTATCTTCATAAAACTTATCTATTA
GTAGTTGTCTATCATTCACTTGCGTGGAACCATCTAATCTTAAAAATTTATAATCTAAGGTGGACAAAAC
CATCTCTAGAATATCCAGGACTTGAGTGAATAAGGAAAATATCAGCACCTTTTCCTGTTTGTCAACAATG
ATTGTTTTCAGCAATTTTTTCAAAGCGTCTATCTTCCCAGATTGCATCCACTCGTCATTATGAAGTTGGT
ATTTGGATAACGTGTTCGGGAAATTGCAGCATAGTTTGTGCAACTCAAAATCCGTCATATAGCTCATATC
TTCCTTAATATACTCTTTGTTACCGTTTTCAGCATAAGCAGGTTCATCCAATATGGCATCACTCATTTTA
GTGATGATTTTATCATTATAGATATTTCTGAACAAAAGTGGA
