>Addgene plasmid #46789 | pFA1 | addgene partial sequence | sequence record 68280 | yFun30p-F1 5'-acacacgtgatctccaccac-3'
ACCTATTGTCAAGTTCTTCAAGGGCAAACCCAGACTGTTAAGCCCGGAAATTTCACTAAAAGACTACCAA
CAAACGGGTATAAACTGGTTGAATCTGCTATACCAAAACAAGATGTCATGTATCCTTGCAGACGACATGG
GTCTAGGTAAAACATGTCAAGTCATTTCATTTTTCGCATATTTGAAACAAATAAACGAACCGGGTCCTCA
CTTGGTTGTTGTGCCATCATCGACGCTAGAAAATTGGTTAAGGGAGTTCCAGAAATTCGCACCTGCTTTG
AAGATTGAACCCTACTATGGCTCTTTACAAGAAAGGGAAGAATTGCGTGATATCCTGGAAAGGAACGCTG
GGAAATATGATGTTATCGTGACCACGTATAACTTGGCTGCAGGTAATAAATACGACGTTTCGTTTTTGAA
AAATAGAAACTTCAATGTTGTGGTTTATGATGAAGGTCATATGTTGAAAAATTCCACTTCAGAGAGATTT
GCCAAACTGATGAAAATTCGTGCCAATTTCCGCCTTTTATTAACTGGTACGCCATTACAAAATAACTTGA
AGGAACTAATGTCGCTGTTGGAATTTATCATGCCAAATCTTTTCATTTCCAAAAAGGAATCATTTGACGC
AATCTTCAAACAACGTGCCAAGACCACAGACGATAACAAAAATCACAACCCGCTATTAGCGCAAGAAGCC
ATTACAAGAGCTAAAACGATGATGAAGCCATTTATTTTGAGAAGACGTAAGGATCAAGTGTTGAAACATT
TGCCACCAAAGCACACGCATATTCAGTATTGTGAATTGAACGCAATACAAAAAAAAATATATGATAAGGA
ATACAAATCGTGTTAGAACATAAGAGAATGATTAAAGATGGCGAATTGCCAAAAGATGCAAAAGAAAAGT
CTAAATTACAATCTTCAAGTTCCAAAAATTTAATAATGGCATTGCGAAAGG
