>Addgene plasmid #46789 | pFA1 | addgene partial sequence | sequence record 68281 | URA3-R2 5'-TTGGCGGATAATGCCTTTAG-3'
GAAATCAGTCAAGATATCCACATGGTGTTTTTAGTAAACAAATTTTGGGACCTAATGCTTCAACTAACTC
CAGTAATTCCTTGGTGGTACGAACATCCAATGAAGCACACAAGTTTGTTTGCTTTTCGTGCATGATATTA
AATAGCTTGGCAGCAACAGGACTAGGATGAGTAGCAGCACGTTCCTTATATGTAGCTTTCGACATGATTT
ATCTTCGTTTCCTGCAGGTTTTTGTTCTGTGCAGTTGGGTTAAGAATACTGGGCAATTTCATGTTTCTTC
AACACTACATATGCGTATATATACCAATCTAAGTCTGTGCTCCTTCCTTCGTTCTTCCTTCTGTTCGGAG
ATTACCGAATCAAAAAAATTTCAAGGAAACCGAAATCAAAAAAAAGAATAAAAAAAAAATGATGAATTGA
AAAGCTAGCTTATCGATGATAAGCTGTCAAACATGAGAATTAATTCCACGGACTATAGACTATACCTAGT
ATACTCCGTCTACTGTACGATACACTTCCGCTCAGGTCCTTGTCCTTTAACGAGGCCTTACCACTCTTTT
GTTACTCTATTGATCCAGCTCAGCAAAGGCAGTGTGATCTAAGATTCTATCTTCGCGATGTAGTAAAACT
AGCTAGACCGAGAAAGAGACTAGAAATGCAAAAGGCACTTCTACAATGGCTGCCATCATTATTATCCGAT
GTGACGCTGCAGCTTCTCAATGATATTCGAATACGCTTTGAGGAGATACAGCCTAATATCCGACAAACTG
TTTTACAGATTTACGATCGTACTTGTTACCCATCATTGAATTTTGAACATCCGAACCTGGGAGTTTTCCC
TGAAACAGATAGTATATTTGAACCTGTATAATAATATATAGTCTAGCGCTTT
