[The description below was written by a language model from this plasmid's Addgene catalogue record.]
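Description:
pFA1 is a yeast expression plasmid for galactose-inducible production of the Saccharomyces cerevisiae SNF2-family chromatin remodelling factor Fun30 (YAL019W). It is built on Invitrogen's pYES2.1/V5-His system. The catalogue lists the backbone as the lacZ control version, whereas the cloning notes describe TOPO cloning into pYES2.1/V5-His-TOPO. This discrepancy may also affect the recorded backbone size, and the total size is given as roughly 12.7 kb. The plasmid is propagated in E. coli under ampicillin selection and is maintained in budding yeast through the URA3 auxotrophic marker, which allows selection in ura3 strains on medium lacking uracil. No feature table accompanies the record, so origins of replication and other backbone elements are not itemised, and copy number is listed as unknown.

The insert is the full-length wild-type FUN30 coding region, amplified from genomic DNA with a proofreading polymerase. It includes the two codons immediately upstream of the start and omits the stop codon, so translation reads through into the vector-encoded C-terminal V5 epitope and 6xHis tag. The primers added a SalI site at the 5' end and an XhoI site at the 3' end, and both sites remain intact, so the insert can be excised or transferred. Expression is driven by the GAL1 promoter, which is induced by galactose and repressed by glucose, giving conditional control of Fun30 levels. The V5 and His tags allow immunodetection and affinity purification of the protein.

The stated purpose is to supply Fun30 in trans in budding yeast. The associated work examined the role of Fun30 in gene silencing at heterochromatic loci.
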