Addgene plasmid #46789: pFA1
Purpose: To express Fun30 in trans in budding yeast
Depositing lab: Patrick Varga-Weisz. Depositing organization: Babraham Institute. Publication: The SNF2-family member Fun30 promotes gene silencing in heterochromatic loci. Neves-Costa A, Will WR, Vetter AT, Miller JR, Varga-Weisz P. PLoS One. 2009 Dec 1;4(12):e8111. doi: 10.1371/journal.pone.0008111. PubMed 19956593.
Backbone
  Vector backbone: pYES2.1/V5-His/lacZ
  Backbone manufacturer: Invitrogen
  Backbone size w/o insert (bp): 8964
  Total vector size (bp): 12690
  Modifications to backbone: The vector used for galactose-induced yeast expression of C-terminal double tagged (V5 and 6xHis) proteins was the pYES2.1/V5-His-TOPO (Invitrogen) and cloning was according to the manufacturer’s specifications. The identity of the cloned material was confirmed by restriction digestion analysis and DNA sequencing. PFA1 contains the full-length wild-type Fun30 sequence. The coding region of Fun30, including the 2 codons immediately upstream of the sequence and excluding the stop codon were amplified by polymerase chain reaction (PCR) from purified genomic DNA using the enzyme PfuUltra (Stratagene) following the manufacturer’s specifications. The primers used were: forward F30 (GTCGACGAAAACATGAGTGGTTCG) and reverse F30 (CTCGAGTTCTTTGGTTCCCTTCGG), which introduced a SalI and an XhoI restriction enzyme sites in the fragment amplified, in the 5’- and 3’- ends, respectively. 3’adenylation of the amplified fragments was done by PCR, after which the TOPO cloning reaction was performed.
  Vector type: Yeast Expression
  Selectable markers: URA3
Growth in bacteria
  Bacterial resistance: Ampicillin, 100 μg/mL
  Growth temperature: 37°C
  Growth strain: Top10
  Copy number: Unknown
Gene/Insert
  Gene/Insert name: FUN30 (alt name: YAL019W)
  Species: S. cerevisiae (budding yeast)
  Entrez Gene: FUN30 (a.k.a. YAL019W)
  Promoter: PGAL1
  Tag / fusion protein: V5 (C terminal on backbone)
  Cloning method: Restriction Enzyme; 5′ cloning site Sal1 (not destroyed); 3′ cloning site Xho1 (not destroyed)
  Sequencing primers: 5′ T7
Terms and licenses: Academic/Nonprofit Terms; Industry Terms: Not Available to Industry
How to cite: pFA1 was a gift from Patrick Varga-Weisz (Addgene plasmid # 46789 ; http://n2t.net/addgene:46789 ; RRID:Addgene_46789)
